Addgene plasmid #84390: pENTR CMVie-Lifeact-iRFP670 L1-R5
Purpose: Multisite Gateway entry vector for expression of iRFP670-tagged Lifeact in cells including neurons
Depositing lab: Ghassan Mouneimne. Depositing organization: University of Arizona. Publication: The actin cytoskeletal architecture of estrogen receptor positive breast cancer cells suppresses invasion. Padilla-Rodriguez M, Parker SS, Adams DG, Westerling T, Puleo JI, Watson AW, Hill SM, Noon M, Gaudin R, Aaron J, Tong D, Roe DJ, Knudsen B, Mouneimne G. Nat Commun. 2018 Jul 30;9(1):2980. doi: 10.1038/s41467-018-05367-2. PubMed 30061623.
Backbone
  Vector backbone: pMuLE ENTR MCS L1-R5
  Backbone size w/o insert (bp): 3028
  Total vector size (bp): 4031
  Vector type: Mammalian Expression ; Gateway
Growth in bacteria
  Bacterial resistance: Kanamycin, 50 μg/mL
  Growth temperature: 37°C
  Growth strain: DH5alpha
  Copy number: High Copy
Gene/Insert
  Gene/Insert name: Lifeact
  Species: Synthetic
  Insert size (bp): 51
  Promoter: CMV immediate early
  Tag / fusion protein: iRFP670 (C terminal on insert)
  Cloning method: Restriction Enzyme; 5′ cloning site HindIII (not destroyed); 3′ cloning site SphI (not destroyed)
  Sequencing primers: 5′ CMV_fwd_primer; 3′ M13-R
Resource information
  A portion of this plasmid was derived from a plasmid made by: Vladislav Verkhusha, Addgene #45457
Terms and licenses: Academic/Nonprofit Terms; Industry Terms: Not Available to Industry
Depositor comments: This truncated CMV promoter is not silenced in neurons.
How to cite: pENTR CMVie-Lifeact-iRFP670 L1-R5 was a gift from Ghassan Mouneimne (Addgene plasmid # 84390 ; http://n2t.net/addgene:84390 ; RRID:Addgene_84390)
