[The description below was written by a language model from this plasmid's Addgene catalogue record and pLannotate feature annotations shown in this document.]
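Description:
pENTR CMVie-Lifeact-iRFP670 L1-R5 is a 4,031 bp MultiSite Gateway entry clone built on the pMuLE ENTR MCS L1-R5 backbone. It is maintained in E. coli as a high-copy plasmid through a ColE1/pUC-type origin and selected with kanamycin via an aminoglycoside phosphotransferase (KanR) gene. As is usual for pENTR-type backbones, rrnB T1 and T2 terminators lie upstream of the recombination cassette to insulate it from read-through transcription. A T7 promoter sits just downstream of the cassette on the opposite strand, and the short lacI and lacZα fragments annotated near the terminators appear to be backbone remnants rather than functional genes.

The payload lies between attL1 and attR5, so the whole expression unit can be moved by LR recombination as the first module in a multi-fragment assembly, joined to further entry modules with compatible sites in a destination vector. Inside the sites, a truncated CMV immediate early promoter (only a small fragment of the enhancer plus the core promoter is annotated) drives Lifeact, a synthetic 51 bp sequence encoding a short F-actin-binding peptide, fused at its C terminus to iRFP670. This near-infrared fluorescent protein was engineered from a bacterial phytochrome and emits around 670 nm. Lifeact itself is not called in the feature table, presumably because of its small size, but it would occupy the gap between the promoter and the iRFP670 coding sequence. No polyadenylation signal is annotated within the cassette.

The construct is intended for labelling filamentous actin in live mammalian cells in the far-red channel. The depositor notes that this shortened CMV promoter is not silenced in neurons, making it suitable for neuronal expression as well.
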