Features (pLannotate 1.2.2; 12 found; start..end, strand, type, name):
    121..213     +  CDS            lacI (fragment): lac repressor; lacI; The lac repressor binds to the lac operator to inhibit transcription in E. coli. This inhibition can be relieved by adding lactose or isopropyl-β-D-thiogalactopyranoside (IPTG).
    268..295     -  terminator     rrnB T2 terminator: transcription terminator T2 from the E. coli rrnB gene
    427..470     +  terminator     rrnB T1 terminator: Escherichia coli rrnB; transcription terminator T1 from the E. coli rrnB gene
    517..553     -  CDS            lacZα (fragment): LacZα fragment of β-galactosidase; lacZ fragment
    569..668     +  protein_bind   attL1: mutant version of attL; recombination site for the Gateway® LR reaction LR Clonase™
    707..783     +  enhancer       CMV enhancer (fragment): human cytomegalovirus immediate early enhancer
    784..987     +  promoter       CMV promoter: human cytomegalovirus (CMV) immediate early promoter
   1142..2077    +  CDS            iRFP670: near-infrared fluorescent protein with an emission peak at 670 nm, engineered from a bacterial phytochrome (Shcherbakova and Verkhusha, 2013) derived from Rhodopseudomonas palustris RpBphP6
   2094..2217    +  protein_bind   attR5: mutant version of attR; recombination site for the Gateway® LR reaction LR Clonase™
   2273..2291    -  promoter       T7 promoter: promoter for bacteriophage T7 RNA polymerase
   2425..3234    +  CDS            KanR: aminoglycoside phosphotransferase; aph(3')-Ia; confers resistance to kanamycin in bacteria or G418 (Geneticin®) in eukaryotes
   3381..3969    +  rep_origin     ori: high-copy-number ColE1/pMB1/pBR322/pUC origin of replication
>Addgene plasmid #84390 | pENTR CMVie-Lifeact-iRFP670 L1-R5 | addgene full sequence | sequence record 169689 | Addgene NGS Result
CTTTCCTGCGTTATCCCCTGATTCTGTGGATAACCGTATTACCGCCTTTGAGTGAGCTGATACCGCTCGC
CGCAGCCGAACGACCGAGCGCAGCGAGTCAGTGAGCGAGGAAGCGGAAGAGCGCCCAATACGCAAACCGC
CTCTCCCCGCGCGTTGGCCGATTCATTAATGCAGCTGGCACGACAGGTTTCCCGACTGGAAAGCGGGCAG
TGAGCGCAACGCAATTAATACGCGTACCGCTAGCCAGGAAGAGTTTGTAGAAACGCAAAAAGGCCATCCG
TCAGGATGGCCTTCTGCTTAGTTTGATGCCTGGCAGTTTATGGCGGGCGTCCTGCCCGCCACCCTCCGGG
CCGTTGCTTCACAACGTTCAAATCCGCTCCCGGCGGATTTGTCCTACTCAGGAGAGCGTTCACCGACAAA
CAACAGATAAAACGAAAGGCCCAGTCTTCCGACTGAGCCTTTCGTTTTATTTGATGCCTGGCAGTTCCCT
ACTCTCGCGTTAACGCTAGCATGGATGTTTTCCCAGTCACGACGTTGTAAAACGACGGCCAGTCTTAAGC
TCGGGCCCCAAATAATGATTTTATTTTGACTGATAGTGACCTGTTCGTTGCAACAAATTGATGAGCAATG
CTTTTTTATAATGCCAACTTTGTACAAAAAAGCAGGCTGGAGACCCAAGCTTGGTACCGAGCTCGGATCC
ACTAGTATTATGCCCAGTACATGACCTTATGGGACTTTCCTACTTGGCAGTACATCTACGTATTAGTCAT
CGCTATTACCATGGTGATGCGGTTTTGGCAGTACATCAATGGGCGTGGATAGCGGTTTGACTCACGGGGA
TTTCCAAGTCTCCACCCCATTGACGTCAATGGGAGTTTGTTTTGGCACCAAAATCAACGGGACTTTCCAA
AATGTCGTAACAACTCCGCCCCATTGACGCAAATGGGCGGTAGGCGTGTACGGTGGGAGGTTTATATAAG
CAGAGCTCGTTTAGTGAACCGTCAGATCGCCTGGAGACGCCATCCACGCTGTTTTGACCTCCATAGAAGA
TTCTAGAGCTAGCGCCACCATGGGCGTGGCCGACTTGATCAAGAAGTTCGAGTCCATCTCCAAGGAGGAG
GGGGATCCACCGGTCGCCACCATGGCGCGTAAGGTCGATCTCACCTCCTGCGATCGCGAGCCGATCCACA
TCCCCGGCAGCATTCAGCCGTGCGGCTGCCTGCTAGCCTGCGACGCGCAGGCGGTGCGGATCACGCGCAT
TACGGAAAATGCCGGCGCGTTCTTTGGACGCGAAACTCCGCGGGTCGGTGAGCTACTCGCCGATTACTTC
GGCGAGACCGAAGCCCATGCGCTGCGCAACGCACTGGCGCAGTCCTCCGATCCAAAGCGACCGGCGCTGA
TCTTCGGTTGGCGCGACGGCCTGACCGGCCGCACCTTCGACATCTCACTGCATCGCCATGACGGTACATC
GATCATCGAGTTCGAGCCTGCGGCGGCCGAACAGGCCGACAATCCGCTGCGGCTGACGCGGCAGATCATC
GCGCGCACCAAAGAACTGAAGTCGCTCGAAGAGATGGCCGCACGGGTGCCGCGCTATCTGCAGGCGATGC
TCGGCTATCACCGCGTGATGTTGTACCGCTTCGCGGACGACGGCTCCGGGATGGTGATCGGCGAGGCGAA
GCGCAGCGACCTCGAGAGCTTTCTCGGTCAGCACTTTCCGGCGTCGCTGGTCCCGCAGCAGGCGCGGCTA
CTGTACTTGAAGAACGCGATCCGCGTGGTCTCGGATTCGCGCGGCATCAGCAGCCGGATCGTGCCCGAGC
ACGACGCCTCCGGCGCCGCGCTCGATCTGTCGTTCGCGCACCTGCGCAGCATCTCGCCCTGCCATCTCGA
ATTTCTGCGGAACATGGGCGTCAGCGCCTCGATGTCGCTGTCGATCATCATTGACGGCACGCTATGGGGA
TTGATCATCTGTCATCATTACGAGCCGCGTGCCGTGCCGATGGCGCAGCGCGTCGCGGCCGAAATGTTCG
CCGACTTCTTATCGCTGCACTTCACCGCCGCCCACCACCAACGCTAAGCATGCATCTAGAGGACAACTTT
GTATACAAAAGTTGAACGAGAAACGTAAAATGATATAAATATCAATATATTAAATTAGATTTTGCATAAA
AAACAGACTACATAATACTGTAAAACACAACATATCCAGTCACTATGAATCAACTACTTAGATGGTATTA
GTGACCTGTACTGCAGGGCGGCCGCGATATCCCCTATAGTGAGTCGTATTACATGGTCATAGCTGTTTCC
TGGCAGCTCTGGCCCGTGTCTCAAAATCTCTGATGTTACATTGCACAAGATAAAAATATATCATCATGAA
CAATAAAACTGTCTGCTTACATAAACAGTAATACAAGGGGTGTTATGAGCCATATTCAACGGGAAACGTC
GAGGCCGCGATTAAATTCCAACATGGATGCTGATTTATATGGGTATAAATGGGCTCGCGATAATGTCGGG
CAATCAGGTGCGACAATCTATCGCTTGTATGGGAAGCCCGATGCGCCAGAGTTGTTTCTGAAACATGGCA
AAGGTAGCGTTGCCAATGATGTTACAGATGAGATGGTCAGACTAAACTGGCTGACGGAATTTATGCCTCT
TCCGACCATCAAGCATTTTATCCGTACTCCTGATGATGCATGGTTACTCACCACTGCGATCCCCGGAAAA
ACAGCATTCCAGGTATTAGAAGAATATCCTGATTCAGGTGAAAATATTGTTGATGCGCTGGCAGTGTTCC
TGCGCCGGTTGCATTCGATTCCTGTTTGTAATTGTCCTTTTAACAGCGATCGCGTATTTCGTCTCGCTCA
GGCGCAATCACGAATGAATAACGGTTTGGTTGATGCGAGTGATTTTGATGACGAGCGTAATGGCTGGCCT
GTTGAACAAGTCTGGAAAGAAATGCATAAACTTTTGCCATTCTCACCGGATTCAGTCGTCACTCATGGTG
ATTTCTCACTTGATAACCTTATTTTTGACGAGGGGAAATTAATAGGTTGTATTGATGTTGGACGAGTCGG
AATCGCAGACCGATACCAGGATCTTGCCATCCTATGGAACTGCCTCGGTGAGTTTTCTCCTTCATTACAG
AAACGGCTTTTTCAAAAATATGGTATTGATAATCCTGATATGAATAAATTGCAGTTTCATTTGATGCTCG
ATGAGTTTTTCTAATCAGAATTGGTTAATTGGTTGTAACACTGGCAGAGCATTACGCTGACTTGACGGGA
CGGCGCAAGCTCATGACCAAAATCCCTTAACGTGAGTTACGCGTCGTTCCACTGAGCGTCAGACCCCGTA
GAAAAGATCAAAGGATCTTCTTGAGATCCTTTTTTTCTGCGCGTAATCTGCTGCTTGCAAACAAAAAAAC
CACCGCTACCAGCGGTGGTTTGTTTGCCGGATCAAGAGCTACCAACTCTTTTTCCGAAGGTAACTGGCTT
CAGCAGAGCGCAGATACCAAATACTGTTCTTCTAGTGTAGCCGTAGTTAGGCCACCACTTCAAGAACTCT
GTAGCACCGCCTACATACCTCGCTCTGCTAATCCTGTTACCAGTGGCTGCTGCCAGTGGCGATAAGTCGT
GTCTTACCGGGTTGGACTCAAGACGATAGTTACCGGATAAGGCGCAGCGGTCGGGCTGAACGGGGGGTTC
GTGCACACAGCCCAGCTTGGAGCGAACGACCTACACCGAACTGAGATACCTACAGCGTGAGCTATGAGAA
AGCGCCACGCTTCCCGAAGGGAGAAAGGCGGACAGGTATCCGGTAAGCGGCAGGGTCGGAACAGGAGAGC
GCACGAGGGAGCTTCCAGGGGGAAACGCCTGGTATCTTTATAGTCCTGTCGGGTTTCGCCACCTCTGACT
TGAGCGTCGATTTTTGTGATGCTCGTCAGGGGGGCGGAGCCTATGGAAAAACGCCAGCAACGCGGCCTTT
TTACGGTTCCTGGCCTTTTGCTGGCCTTTTGCTCACATGTT
